>Addgene plasmid #23231 | GFP-TCL | addgene partial sequence | sequence record 29091 | 23231 with EGFP-C
CTCGGCATGGACGAGCTGTACAAGTCCGGACTCAGATCCATGAACTGCAAAGAGGGAACTGACAGCAGCT
GCGGCTGCAGGGGCAACGACGAGAAGAAGATGTTGAAGTGTGTGGTGGTGGGGGACGGTGCCGTGGGGAA
AACCTGCCTGCTGATGAGCTACGCCAACGACGCCTTCCCAGAGGAATACGTGCCCACTGTGTTTGACCAC
TATGCAGTTACTGTGACTGTGGGAGGCAAGCAACACTTGCTCGGACTGTATGACACCGCGGGACAGGAGG
ACTACAACCAGCTGAGGCCACTCTCCTACCCCAACACGGATGTGTTTTTGATCTGCTTCTCTGTCGTAAA
CCCTGCCTCTTACCACAATGTCCAGGAGGAATGGGTCCCCGAGCTCAAGGACTGCATGCCTCACGTGCCT
TATGTCCTCATAGGGACCCAGATTGATCTCCGTGATGACCCAAAAACCTTGGCCCGTTTGCTGTATATGA
AAGAGAAACCTCTCACTTACGAGCATGGTGTGAAGCTCGCAAAAGCGATCGGAGCACAGTGCTACTTGGA
ATGTTCAGCTCTGACTCAGAAAGGTCTCAAAGCGGTTTTTGATGAAGCAATCCTCACCATTTT
