[The description below was written by a language model from this plasmid's Addgene catalogue record.]
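Description:
GFP-TCL is a mammalian expression plasmid built on a pEGFP-C backbone (about 4.7 kb without insert) that carries the human TCL coding sequence, an insert of roughly 650 bp corresponding to the RHOJ gene (also known as ARHJ, RASL7B or TC10B), a member of the Rho family of small GTPases. The insert was placed by restriction enzyme cloning downstream of the backbone's EGFP, so the protein is produced as a fusion with EGFP at its N terminus. This orientation leaves the C terminus of the GTPase free, which matters for Rho family proteins because their C-terminal CAAX motif directs lipid modification and subsequent processing that govern membrane association.

The plasmid is propagated in E. coli under kanamycin selection, and it provides neomycin resistance for G418 selection of stably transfected mammalian cells; in pEGFP-C-type vectors a single resistance cassette generally serves both purposes. The record does not state the promoter, polyadenylation signal, origins of replication or copy number, and no feature table is available to confirm them, although vectors of this family conventionally drive the fusion from a strong viral promoter. The record also does not specify which restriction sites were used, or whether the insert is wild type or mutated.

Judging from the associated publication on Rho GTPase modification and dependence on CAAX-signaled posttranslational processing, the construct is suited to visualising the subcellular localisation of fluorescently tagged TCL in live or fixed mammalian cells, and to examining how that localisation depends on CAAX-directed modification.
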