Addgene plasmid #23231: GFP-TCL
Depositing lab: Channing Der. Depositing organization: University of North Carolina at Chapel Hill. Publication: Rho Family GTPase modification and dependence on CAAX motif-signaled posttranslational modification. Roberts PJ, Mitin N, Keller PJ, Chenette EJ, Madigan JP, Currin RO, Cox AD, Wilson O, Kirschmeier P, Der CJ. J Biol Chem. 2008 Sep 12. 283(37):25150-63. 10.1074/jbc.M800882200 PubMed 18614539.
Backbone
  Vector backbone: pEGFP-C
  Backbone size w/o insert (bp): 4700
  Vector type: Mammalian Expression
  Selectable markers: Neomycin (select with G418)
Growth in bacteria
  Bacterial resistance: Kanamycin, 50 μg/mL
  Growth temperature: 37°C
  Growth strain: DH5alpha
  Copy number: Unknown
Gene/Insert
  Gene/Insert name: TCL
  Species: H. sapiens (human)
  Insert size (bp): 650
  Entrez Gene: RHOJ (a.k.a. ARHJ, RASL7B, TC10B, TCL)
  Tag / fusion protein: EGFP (N terminal on backbone)
  Cloning method: Restriction Enzyme
  Sequencing primers: 5′ EGFP-C
Terms and licenses: Academic/Nonprofit Terms; Industry Terms: Not Available to Industry
How to cite: GFP-TCL was a gift from Channing Der (Addgene plasmid # 23231 ; http://n2t.net/addgene:23231 ; RRID:Addgene_23231)
